Addgene plasmid #198469: Human DsRed-Monomer CASP9 C287A Mutant
Purpose: Expresses Human DsRed-Monomer CASP9 C287A Mutant Fusion Protein in Mammalian Cells
Depositing lab: Hannah Rabinowich. Depositing organization: University of Pittsburgh (University, School of Medicine, and Cancer Institute).
Backbone
  Vector backbone: pDsRed-Monomer-Hyg-C1
  Backbone manufacturer: Takara Bio USA
  Backbone size w/o insert (bp): 5685
  Total vector size (bp): 6968
  Vector type: Mammalian Expression
  Selectable markers: Hygromycin
Growth in bacteria
  Bacterial resistance: Ampicillin, 100 μg/mL
  Growth temperature: 37°C
  Growth strain: DH5alpha
  Copy number: High Copy
Gene/Insert
  Gene/Insert name: Human Caspase-9 C287A Mutant (alt name: CASP-9; ICE-LAP6; Mch6; APAF-3)
  Species: H. sapiens (human)
  Insert size (bp): 1283
  Mutation: Changed Cysteine 287 to Alanine to eliminate protease activity
  GenBank ID: NM_001229
  Entrez Gene: CASP9 (a.k.a. APAF-3, APAF3, ICE-LAP6, MCH6, PPP1R56)
  Promoter: CMV
  Tag / fusion protein: DsRed-monomer (N terminal on backbone)
  Cloning method: Restriction Enzyme; 5′ cloning site Sal I (not destroyed); 3′ cloning site BamH I (not destroyed)
  Sequencing primers: 5′ TACAAGGCCAAGAAGCCCGTG; 3′ GCTGATTATGATCAGTTATCT
Terms and licenses: Academic/Nonprofit Terms; Industry Terms: Not Available to Industry
How to cite: Human DsRed-Monomer CASP9 C287A Mutant was a gift from Hannah Rabinowich (Addgene plasmid # 198469 ; http://n2t.net/addgene:198469 ; RRID:Addgene_198469)
