[The description below was written by a language model from this plasmid's Addgene catalogue record and pLannotate feature annotations shown in this document.]
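Description:
Human DsRed-Monomer CASP9 C287A Mutant is a mammalian expression plasmid built on the pDsRed-Monomer-Hyg-C1 backbone. It produces human caspase-9 fused at its N terminus to the monomeric red fluorescent protein DsRed-Monomer. In bacteria it replicates from a high-copy ColE1/pUC-type origin and is selected with ampicillin through a β-lactamase gene with its own bla promoter. An f1 phage origin is also present. For selecting stably transfected mammalian cells, an SV40 enhancer/early promoter drives a hygromycin phosphotransferase gene terminated by an SV40 polyadenylation signal.

The expression cassette uses the human cytomegalovirus immediate early enhancer and promoter to drive the DsRed-Monomer coding sequence. This is followed by residual multiple cloning site sequence acting as a linker, then the CASP9 open reading frame, which was inserted between SalI and BamHI sites that both remain intact, and finally an SV40 poly(A) signal. The short "large T antigen" fragments annotated just upstream of each poly(A) signal are most likely part of the SV40-derived terminator regions rather than functional coding sequence. The insert carries a cysteine 287 to alanine substitution, which the record states eliminates protease activity.

The construct therefore expresses a red-fluorescent, proteolytically dead caspase-9 whose expression and localisation can be followed in live or fixed cells. Such a protein could serve as an inactive control or for studying caspase-9 functions that do not depend on catalysis, although the record gives no purpose beyond mammalian expression. The sequenced record is slightly longer, at 7,016 nt, than the catalogue total of 6,968 bp.
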