Features (pLannotate 1.2.2; 16 found; start..end, strand, type, name):
     88..391     +  enhancer       CMV enhancer: human cytomegalovirus immediate early enhancer
    392..595     +  promoter       CMV promoter: human cytomegalovirus (CMV) immediate early promoter
    640..1314    +  CDS            DsRed.M1: DsRed.M1 is a basic (constitutively fluorescent) red fluorescent protein published in 2007, derived from Discosoma sp..
   1315..1359    +  misc_feature   MCS (fragment): multiple cloning site
   1360..2607    +  CDS            CASP9: CASP9_HUMAN - Also known as MCH6. Experimental evidence at protein level: Swiss-Prot protein existence level 1. Isoform 2 lacks activity is an dominant-negative inhibitor of caspase-9. From Homo sapiens (Human).
   2665..2749    +  CDS            large T antigen (fragment): large T antigen from SV40 (simian virus 40)
   2772..2893    +  polyA_signal   SV40 poly(A) signal: SV40 polyadenylation signal
   2927..3355    -  rep_origin     f1 ori (sequence partly withheld): f1 bacteriophage origin of replication; arrow indicates direction of (+) strand synthesis
   3382..3486    +  promoter       AmpR promoter: bla
   3488..3845    +  promoter       SV40 promoter: SV40 enhancer and early promoter
   3853..4878    +  CDS            HygR: aminoglycoside phosphotransferase from E. coli; aph(4)-Ia; confers resistance to hygromycin
   4889..4972    +  CDS            large T antigen (fragment): large T antigen from SV40 (simian virus 40)
   4995..5076    +  polyA_signal   SV40 poly(A) signal: SV40 polyadenylation signal
   5190..5294    +  promoter       AmpR promoter: bla
   5295..6155    +  CDS            AmpR: β-lactamase; bla; confers resistance to ampicillin, carbenicillin, and related antibiotics
   6341..6929    +  rep_origin     ori: high-copy-number ColE1/pMB1/pBR322/pUC origin of replication
>Addgene plasmid #198469 | Human DsRed-Monomer CASP9 C287A Mutant | addgene full sequence | sequence record 390261 | Addgene NGS Result
GTGGATAACCGTATTACCGCCATGCATTAGTTATTAATAGTAATCAATTACGGGGTCATTAGTTCATAGC
CCATATATGGAGTTCCGCGTTACATAACTTACGGTAAATGGCCCGCCTGGCTGACCGCCCAACGACCCCC
GCCCATTGACGTCAATAATGACGTATGTTCCCATAGTAACGCCAATAGGGACTTTCCATTGACGTCAATG
GGTGGAGTATTTACGGTAAACTGCCCACTTGGCAGTACATCAAGTGTATCATATGCCAAGTACGCCCCCT
ATTGACGTCAATGACGGTAAATGGCCCGCCTGGCATTATGCCCAGTACATGACCTTATGGGACTTTCCTA
CTTGGCAGTACATCTACGTATTAGTCATCGCTATTACCATGGTGATGCGGTTTTGGCAGTACATCAATGG
GCGTGGATAGCGGTTTGACTCACGGGGATTTCCAAGTCTCCACCCCATTGACGTCAATGGGAGTTTGTTT
TGGCACCAAAATCAACGGGACTTTCCAAAATGTCGTAACAACTCCGCCCCATTGACGCAAATGGGCGGTA
GGCGTGTACGGTGGGAGGTCTATATAAGCAGAGCTGGTTTAGTGAACCGTCAGATCCGCTAGCGCTACCG
GTCGCCACCATGGACAACACCGAGGACGTCATCAAGGAGTTCATGCAGTTCAAGGTGCGCATGGAGGGCT
CCGTGAACGGCCACTACTTCGAGATCGAGGGCGAGGGCGAGGGCAAGCCCTACGAGGGCACCCAGACCGC
CAAGCTGCAGGTGACCAAGGGCGGCCCCCTGCCCTTCGCCTGGGACATCCTGTCCCCCCAGTTCCAGTAC
GGCTCCAAGGCCTACGTGAAGCACCCCGCCGACATCCCCGACTACATGAAGCTGTCCTTCCCCGAGGGCT
TCACCTGGGAGCGCTCCATGAACTTCGAGGACGGCGGCGTGGTGGAGGTGCAGCAGGACTCCTCCCTGCA
GGACGGCACCTTCATCTACAAGGTGAAGTTCAAGGGCGTGAACTTCCCCGCCGACGGCCCCGTAATGCAG
AAGAAGACTGCCGGCTGGGAGCCCTCCACCGAGAAGCTGTACCCCCAGGACGGCGTGCTGAAGGGCGAGA
TCTCCCACGCCCTGAAGCTGAAGGACGGCGGCCACTACACCTGCGACTTCAAGACCGTGTACAAGGCCAA
GAAGCCCGTGCAGCTGCCCGGCAACCACTACGTGGACTCCAAGCTGGACATCACCAACCACAACGAGGAC
TACACCGTGGTGGAGCAGTACGAGCACGCCGAGGCCCGCCACTCCGGCTCCCAGTCCGGACTCAGATCTC
GAGCTCAAGCTTCGAATTCTGCAGTCGACATGGACGAAGCGGATCGGCGGCTCCTGCGGCGGTGCCGGCT
GCGGCTGGTGGAAGAGCTGCAGGTGGACCAGCTCTGGGACGCCCTGCTGAGCCGCGAGCTGTTCAGGCCC
CATATGATCGAGGACATCCAGCGGGCAGGCTCTGGATCTCGGCGGGATCAGGCCAGGCAGCTGATCATAG
ATCTGGAGACTCGAGGGAGTCAGGCTCTTCCTTTGTTCATCTCCTGCTTAGAGGACACAGGCCAGGACAT
GCTGGCTTCGTTTCTGCGAACTAACAGGCAAGCAGCAAAGTTGTCGAAGCCAACCCTAGAAAACCTTACC
CCAGTGGTGCTCAGACCAGAGATTCGCAAACCAGAGGTTCTCAGACCGGAAACACCCAGACCAGTGGACA
TTGGTTCTGGAGGATTTGGTGATGTCGGTGCTCTTGAGAGTTTGAGGGGAAATGCAGATTTGGCTTACAT
CCTGAGCATGGAGCCCTGTGGCCACTGCCTCATTATCAACAATGTGAACTTCTGCCGTGAGTCCGGGCTC
CGCACCCGCACTGGCTCCAACATCGACTGTGAGAAGTTGCGGCGTCGCTTCTCCTCGCTGCATTTCATGG
TGGAGGTGAAGGGCGACCTGACTGCCAAGAAAATGGTGCTGGCTTTGCTGGAGCTGGCGCAGCAGGACCA
CGGTGCTCTGGACTGCTGCGTGGTGGTCATTCTCTCTCACGGCTGTCAGGCCAGCCACCTGCAGTTCCCA
GGGGCTGTCTACGGCACAGATGGATGCCCTGTGTCGGTCGAGAAGATTGTGAACATCTTCAATGGGACCA
GCTGCCCCAGCCTGGGAGGGAAGCCCAAGCTCTTTTTCATCCAGGCCGCGGGTGGGGAGCAGAAAGACCA
TGGGTTTGAGGTGGCCTCCACTTCCCCTGAAGACGAGTCCCCTGGCAGTAACCCCGAGCCAGATGCCACC
CCGTTCCAGGAAGGTTTGAGGACCTTCGACCAGCTGGACGCCATATCTAGTTTGCCCACACCCAGTGACA
TCTTTGTGTCCTACTCTACTTTCCCAGGTTTTGTTTCCTGGAGGGACCCCAAGAGTGGCTCCTGGTACGT
TGAGACCCTGGACGACATCTTTGAGCAGTGGGCTCACTCTGAAGACCTGCAGTCCCTCCTGCTTAGGGTC
GCTAATGCTGTTTCGGTGAAAGGGATTTATAAACAGATGCCTGGTTGCTTTAATTTCCTCCGGAAAAAAC
TTTTCTTTAAAACATCATAAGGCCAGGGCCCCTCACCCTGCCTTATCTTGCAGGATCCACCGGATCTAGA
TAACTGATCATAATCAGCCATACCACATTTGTAGAGGTTTTACTTACTTTAAAAAACCTCCCACACCTCC
CCCTGAACCTGAAACATAAAATGAATGCAATTGTTGTTGTTAACTTGTTTATTGCAGCTTATAATGGTTA
CAAATAAAGCAATAGCATCACAAATTTCACAAATAAAGCATTTTTTTCACTGCATTCTAGTTGTGGTTTG
TCCAAACTCATCAATGTATCTTAACGCGTAAATTGTAAGCGTTAATATTTTGTTAAAATTCGCGTTAAAT
TTTTGTTAAATCAGCTCATTTTTTAACCAATAGGCCGAAATCGGCAAAATCCCTTATAAATCAAAAGAAT
AGACCGAGATAGGGT
[37 nt withheld, positions 3026-3062]
AAAGAACGTGGACTCCAACGTCAAAGG
[49 nt withheld, positions 3090-3138]
T
[91 nt withheld, positions 3140-3230]
G
[124 nt withheld, positions 3232-3355]
CAGGTGGCACTTTTCGGGGAAATGTGCGCGGAACCCCTATTTGTTTATTTTTCTAAATACATTCAAATAT
GTATCCGCTCATGAGACAATAACCCTGATAAATGCTTCAATAATATTGAAAAAGGAAGAGTCCTGAGGCG
GAAAGAACCAGCTGTGGAATGTGTGTCAGTTAGGGTGTGGAAAGTCCCCAGGCTCCCCAGCAGGCAGAAG
TATGCAAAGCATGCATCTCAATTAGTCAGCAACCAGGTGTGGAAAGTCCCCAGGCTCCCCAGCAGGCAGA
AGTATGCAAAGCATGCATCTCAATTAGTCAGCAACCATAGTCCCGCCCCTAACTCCGCCCATCCCGCCCC
TAACTCCGCCCAGTTCCGCCCATTCTCCGCCCCATGGCTGACTAATTTTTTTTATTTATGCAGAGGCCGA
GGCCGCCTCGGCCTCTGAGCTATTCCAGAAGTAGTGAGGAGGCTTTTTTGGAGGCCTAGGCTTTTGCAAA
GATCGATATGAAAAAGCCTGAACTCACCGCGACGTCTGTCGAGAAGTTTCTGATCGAAAAGTTCGACAGC
GTCTCCGACCTGATGCAGCTCTCGGAGGGCGAAGAATCTCGTGCTTTCAGCTTCGATGTAGGAGGGCGTG
GATATGTCCTGCGGGTAAATAGCTGCGCCGATGGTTTCTACAAAGATCGTTATGTTTATCGGCACTTTGC
ATCGGCCGCGCTCCCGATTCCGGAAGTGCTTGACATTGGGGAATTCAGCGAGAGCCTGACCTATTGCATC
TCCCGCCGTGCACAGGGTGTCACGTTGCAAGACCTGCCTGAAACCGAACTGCCCGCTGTTCTGCAGCCGG
TCGCGGAGGCCATGGATGCGATCGCTGCGGCCGATCTTAGCCAGACGAGCGGGTTCGGCCCATTCGGACC
GCAAGGAATCGGTCAATACACTACATGGCGTGATTTCATATGCGCGATTGCTGATCCCCATGTGTATCAC
TGGCAAACTGTGATGGACGACACCGTCAGTGCGTCCGTCGCGCAGGCTCTCGATGAGCTGATGCTTTGGG
CCGAGGACTGCCCCGAAGTCCGGCACCTCGTGCACGCGGATTTCGGCTCCAACAATGTCCTGACGGACAA
TGGCCGCATAACAGCGGTCATTGACTGGAGCGAGGCGATGTTCGGGGATTCCCAATACGAGGTCGCCAAC
ATCTTCTTCTGGAGGCCGTGGTTGGCTTGTATGGAGCAGCAGACGCGCTACTTCGAGCGGAGGCATCCGG
AGCTTGCAGGATCGCCGCGGCTCCGGGCGTATATGCTCCGCATTGGTCTTGACCAACTCTATCAGAGCTT
GGTTGACGGCAATTTCGATGATGCAGCTTGGGCGCAGGGTCGATGCGACGCAATCGTCCGATCCGGAGCC
GGGACTGTCGGGCGTACACAAATCGCCCGCAGAAGCGCGGCCGTCTGGACCGATGGCTGTGTAGAAGTAC
TCGCCGATAGTGGAAACCGACGCCCCAGCACTCGTCCGAGGGCAAAGGAATAGAGTTCTAGAGGATCATA
ATCAGCCATACCACATTTGTAGAGGTTTTACTTGCTTTAAAAAACCTCCCACACCTCCCCCTGAACCTGA
AACATAAAATGAATGCAATTGTTGTTGTTAACTTGTTTATTGCAGCTTATAATGGTTACAAATAAAGCAA
TAGCATCACAAATTTCACAAATAAAGCATTTTTTTCACTGCCTCGCGATCCACAACCATGGCGAAAGGGC
CTCGTGATACGCCTATTTTTATAGGTTAATGTCATGATAATAATGGTTTCTTAGACGTCAGGTGGCACTT
TTCGGGGAAATGTGCGCGGAACCCCTATTTGTTTATTTTTCTAAATACATTCAAATATGTATCCGCTCAT
GAGACAATAACCCTGATAAATGCTTCAATAATATTGAAAAAGGAAGAGTATGAGTATTCAACATTTCCGT
GTCGCCCTTATTCCCTTTTTTGCGGCATTTTGCCTTCCTGTTTTTGCTCACCCAGAAACGCTGGTGAAAG
TAAAAGATGCTGAAGATCAGTTGGGTGCACGAGTGGGTTACATCGAACTGGATCTCAACAGCGGTAAGAT
CCTTGAGAGTTTTCGCCCCGAAGAACGTTTTCCAATGATGAGCACTTTTAAAGTTCTGCTATGTGGCGCG
GTATTATCCCGTGTTGACGCCGGGCAAGAGCAACTCGGTCGCCGCATACACTATTCTCAGAATGACTTGG
TTGAGTACTCACCAGTCACAGAAAAGCATCTTACGGATGGCATGACAGTAAGAGAATTATGCAGTGCTGC
CATAACCATGAGTGATAACACTGCGGCCAACTTACTTCTGACAACGATCGGAGGACCGAAGGAGCTAACC
GCTTTTTTGCACAACATGGGGGATCATGTAACTCGCCTTGATCGTTGGGAACCGGAGCTGAATGAAGCCA
TACCAAACGACGAGCGTGACACCACGATGCCTGTAGCAATGGCAACAACGTTGCGCAAACTATTAACTGG
CGAACTACTTACTCTAGCTTCCCGGCAACAATTAATAGACTGGATGGAGGCGGATAAAGTTGCAGGACCA
CTTCTGCGCTCGGCCCTTCCGGCTGGCTGGTTTATTGCTGATAAATCTGGAGCCGGTGAGCGTGGGTCTC
GCGGTATCATTGCAGCACTGGGGCCAGATGGTAAGCCCTCCCGTATCGTAGTTATCTACACGACGGGGAG
TCAGGCAACTATGGATGAACGAAATAGACAGATCGCTGAGATAGGTGCCTCACTGATTAAGCATTGGTAA
GGCGCGCCAGGCCCTGCCATAGCCTCAGGTTACTCATATATACTTTAGATTGATTTAAAACTTCATTTTT
AATTTAAAAGGATCTAGGTGAAGATCCTTTTTGATAATCTCATGACCAAAATCCCTTAACGTGAGTTTTC
GTTCCACTGAGCGTCAGACCCCGTAGAAAAGATCAAAGGATCTTCTTGAGATCCTTTTTTTCTGCGCGTA
ATCTGCTGCTTGCAAACAAAAAAACCACCGCTACCAGCGGTGGTTTGTTTGCCGGATCAAGAGCTACCAA
CTCTTTTTCCGAAGGTAACTGGCTTCAGCAGAGCGCAGATACCAAATACTGTTCTTCTAGTGTAGCCGTA
GTTAGGCCACCACTTCAAGAACTCTGTAGCACCGCCTACATACCTCGCTCTGCTAATCCTGTTACCAGTG
GCTGCTGCCAGTGGCGATAAGTCGTGTCTTACCGGGTTGGACTCAAGACGATAGTTACCGGATAAGGCGC
AGCGGTCGGGCTGAACGGGGGGTTCGTGCACACAGCCCAGCTTGGAGCGAACGACCTACACCGAACTGAG
ATACCTACAGCGTGAGCTATGAGAAAGCGCCACGCTTCCCGAAGGGAGAAAGGCGGACAGGTATCCGGTA
AGCGGCAGGGTCGGAACAGGAGAGCGCACGAGGGAGCTTCCAGGGGGAAACGCCTGGTATCTTTATAGTC
CTGTCGGGTTTCGCCACCTCTGACTTGAGCGTCGATTTTTGTGATGCTCGTCAGGGGGGCGGAGCCTATG
GAAAAACGCCAGCAACGCGGCCTTTTTACGGTTCCTGGCCTTTTGCTGGCCTTTTGCTCACATGTTCTTT
CCTGCGTTATCCCCTGATTCT
