>Addgene plasmid #198469 | Human DsRed-Monomer CASP9 C287A Mutant | depositor partial sequence | sequence record 384509 | Sequence encodes complete open reading frame of human CASP9 C287A mutant
CACTCCGGCTCCCAGTCCGGACTCAGATCTCGAGCTCAAGCTTCGAATTCTGCAGTCGACATGGACGAAG
CGGATCGGCGGCTCCTGCGGCGGTGCCGGCTGCGGCTGGTGGAAGAGCTGCAGGTGGACCAGCTCTGGGA
CGCCCTGCTGAGCCGCGAGCTGTTCAGGCCCCATATGATCGAGGACATCCAGCGGGCAGGCTCTGGATCT
CGGCGGGATCAGGCCAGGCAGCTGATCATAGATCTGGAGACTCGAGGGAGTCAGGCTCTTCCTTTGTTCA
TCTCCTGCTTAGAGGACACAGGCCAGGACATGCTGGCTTCGTTTCTGCGAACTAACAGGCAAGCAGCAAA
GTTGTCGAAGCCAACCCTAGAAAACCTTACCCCAGTGGTGCTCAGACCAGAGATTCGCAAACCAGAGGTT
CTCAGACCGGAAACACCCAGACCAGTGGACATTGGTTCTGGAGGATTTGGTGATGTCGGTGCTCTTGAGA
GTTTGAGGGGAAATGCAGATTTGGCTTACATCCTGAGCATGGAGCCCTGTGGCCACTGCCTCATTATCAA
CAATGTGAACTTCTGCCGTGAGTCCGGGCTCCGCACCCGCACTGGCTCCAACATCGACTGTGAGAAGTTG
CGGCGTCGCTTCTCCTCGCTGCATTTCATGGTGGAGGTGAAGGGCGACCTGACTGCCAAGAAAATGGTGC
TGGCTTTGCTGGAGCTGGCGCAGCAGGACCACGGTGCTCTGGACTGCTGCGTGGTGGTCATTCTCTCTCA
CGGCTGTCAGGCCAGCCACCTGCAGTTCCCAGGGGCTGTCTACGGCACAGATGGATGCCCTGTGTCGGTC
GAGAAGATTGTGAACATCTTCAATGGGACCAGCTGCCCCAGCCTGGGAGGGAAGCCCAAGCTCTTTTTCA
TCCAGGCCGCGGGTGGGGAGCAGAAAGACCATGGGTTTGAGGTGGCCTCCACTTCCCCTGAAGACGAGTC
CCCTGGCAGTAACCCCGAGCCAGATGCCACCCCGTTCCAGGAAGGTTTGAGGACCTTCGACCAGCTGGAC
GCCATATCTAGTTTGCCCACACCCAGTGACATCTTTGTGTCCTACTCTACTTTCCCAGGTTTTGTTTCCT
GGAGGGACCCCAAGAGTGGCTCCTGGTACGTTGAGACCCTGGACGACATCTTTGAGCAGTGGGCTCACTC
TGAAGACCTGCAGTCCCTCCTGCTTAGGGTCGCTAATGCTGTTTCGGTGAAAGGGATTTATAAACAGATG
CCTGGTTGCTTTAATTTCCTCCGGAAAAAACTTTTCTTTAAAACATCATAAGGCCAGGGCCCCTCACCCT
GCCTTATCTTGCAGGATCCACCGGATCTAGATAACTGATCATAATCAGCCATACCACATTTGTAGAGGTT
